>Addgene plasmid #120166 | mCh-KIF13A*-strep | addgene full sequence | sequence record 247501 | Addgene NGS Result
CGATACCCCACCGAGACCCCATTGGGGCCAATACGCCCGCGTTTCTTCCTTTTCCCCACCCCACCCCCCA
AGTTCGGGTGAAGGCCCAGGGCTCGCAGCCAACGTCGGGGCGGCAGGCCCTGCCATAGCCTCAGGTTACT
CATATATACTTTAGATTGATTTAAAACTTCATTTTTAATTTAAAAGGATCTAGGTGAAGATCCTTTTTGA
TAATCTCATGACCAAAATCCCTTAACGTGAGTTTTCGTTCCACTGAGCGTCAGACCCCGTAGAAAAGATC
AAAGGATCTTCTTGAGATCCTTTTTTTCTGCGCGTAATCTGCTGCTTGCAAACAAAAAAACCACCGCTAC
CAGCGGTGGTTTGTTTGCCGGATCAAGAGCTACCAACTCTTTTTCCGAAGGTAACTGGCTTCAGCAGAGC
GCAGATACCAAATACTGTTCTTCTAGTGTAGCCGTAGTTAGGCCACCACTTCAAGAACTCTGTAGCACCG
CCTACATACCTCGCTCTGCTAATCCTGTTACCAGTGGCTGCTGCCAGTGGCGATAAGTCGTGTCTTACCG
GGTTGGACTCAAGACGATAGTTACCGGATAAGGCGCAGCGGTCGGGCTGAACGGGGGGTTCGTGCACACA
GCCCAGCTTGGAGCGAACGACCTACACCGAACTGAGATACCTACAGCGTGAGCTATGAGAAAGCGCCACG
CTTCCCGAAGGGAGAAAGGCGGACAGGTATCCGGTAAGCGGCAGGGTCGGAACAGGAGAGCGCACGAGGG
AGCTTCCAGGGGGAAACGCCTGGTATCTTTATAGTCCTGTCGGGTTTCGCCACCTCTGACTTGAGCGTCG
ATTTTTGTGATGCTCGTCAGGGGGGCGGAGCCTATGGAAAAACGCCAGCAACGCGGCCTTTTTACGGTTC
CTGGCCTTTTGCTGGCCTTTTGCTCACATGTTCTTTCCTGCGTTATCCCCTGATTCTGTGGATAACCGTA
TTACCGCCATGCATTAGTTATTAATAGTAATCAATTACGGGGTCATTAGTTCATAGCCCATATATGGAGT
TCCGCGTTACATAACTTACGGTAAATGGCCCGCCTGGCTGACCGCCCAACGACCCCCGCCCATTGACGTC
AATAATGACGTATGTTCCCATAGTAACGCCAATAGGGACTTTCCATTGACGTCAATGGGTGGAGTATTTA
CGGTAAACTGCCCACTTGGCAGTACATCAAGTGTATCATATGCCAAGTACGCCCCCTATTGACGTCAATG
ACGGTAAATGGCCCGCCTGGCATTATGCCCAGTACATGACCTTATGGGACTTTCCTACTTGGCAGTACAT
CTACGTATTAGTCATCGCTATTACCATGGTGATGCGGTTTTGGCAGTACATCAATGGGCGTGGATAGCGG
TTTGACTCACGGGGATTTCCAAGTCTCCACCCCATTGACGTCAATGGGAGTTTGTTTTGGCACCAAAATC
AACGGGACTTTCCAAAATGTCGTAACAACTCCGCCCCATTGACGCAAATGGGCGGTAGGCGTGTACGGTG
GGAGGTCTATATAAGCAGAGCTGGTTTAGTGAACCGTCAGATCCGCTAGCGCTACCGGTCGCCACCATGG
TGAGCAAGGGCGAGGAGGATAACATGGCCATCATCAAGGAGTTCATGCGCTTCAAGGTGCACATGGAGGG
CTCCGTGAACGGCCACGAGTTCGAGATCGAGGGCGAGGGCGAGGGCCGCCCCTACGAGGGCACCCAGACC
GCCAAGCTGAAGGTGACCAAGGGTGGCCCCCTGCCCTTCGCCTGGGACATCCTGTCCCCTCAGTTCATGT
ACGGCTCCAAGGCCTACGTGAAGCACCCCGCCGACATCCCCGACTACTTGAAGCTGTCCTTCCCCGAGGG
CTTCAAGTGGGAGCGCGTGATGAACTTCGAGGACGGCGGCGTGGTGACCGTGACCCAGGACTCCTCCCTG
CAGGACGGCGAGTTCATCTACAAGGTGAAGCTGCGCGGCACCAACTTCCCCTCCGACGGCCCCGTAATGC
AGAAGAAGACCATGGGCTGGGAGGCCTCCTCCGAGCGGATGTACCCCGAGGACGGCGCCCTGAAGGGCGA
GATCAAGCAGAGGCTGAAGCTGAAGGACGGCGGCCACTACGACGCTGAGGTCAAGACCACCTACAAGGCC
AAGAAGCCCGTGCAGCTGCCCGGCGCCTACAACGTCAACATCAAGTTGGACATCACCTCCCACAACGAGG
ACTACACCATCGTGGAACAGTACGAACGCGCCGAGGGCCGCCACTCCACCGGCGGCATGGACGAGCTGTA
CAAGTCCGGACTCAGATCTCGAGCTCAAGCTTCGAATTCTGCAGTCGACGGTACCATGTCGGATACCAAG
GTAAAAGTTGCCGTCCGGGTCCGGCCCATGAACCGACGAGAACTGGAACTGAACACCAAGTGCGTGGTGG
AGATGGAAGGGAATCAAACGGTCCTGCACCCTCCTCCTTCTAACACCAAACAGGGAGAAAGGAAACCTCC
CAAGGTATTTGCCTTTGATTATTGCTTTTGGTCCATGGATGAATCTAACACTACAAAATACGCTGGTCAA
GAAGTGGTTTTCAAGTGCCTTGGGGAAGGAATTCTTGAAAAAGCCTTTCAGGGGTATAATGCGTGTATTT
TTGCATATGGACAGACAGGTTCGGGAAAATCCTTTTCCATGATGGGCCATGCTGAGCAGCTGGGCCTTAT
TCCAAGGCTCTGCTGTGCTTTATTTAAAAGGATCTCTTTGGAGCAAAATGAGTCACAGACCTTTAAAGTT
GAAGTGTCCTATATGGAAATTTATAATGAGAAAGTTCGGGATCTTTTAGACCCCAAAGGGAGTAGACAGT
CTCTTAAAGTTCGAGAACATAAAGTTTTGGGACCATATGTAGATGGTTTATCTCAACTAGCTGTCACTAG
TTTTGAGGATATTGAATCATTGATGTCTGAGGGAAATAAGTCTCGAACGGTAGCTGCTACCAACATGAAC
GAAGAAAGCAGCCGCTCCCATGCTGTGTTCAACATCATAATCACACAGACACTTTATGACCTGCAGTCTG
GGAATTCCGGGGAGAAAGTCAGTAAGGTCAGCTTGGTAGACCTGGCGGGTAGCGAAAGAGTATCTAAAAC
AGGAGCTGCAGGAGAGCGACTGAAAGAAGGCAGCAACATTAACAAATCGCTTACAACCTTGGGGTTGGTT
ATATCATCACTGGCTGACCAGGCAGCTGGCAAGGGTAAAAGCAAATTTGTGCCTTATCGAGATTCAGTCC
TCACTTGGCTGCTTAAGGACAACTTGGGGGGCAACAGCCAAACCTCTATGATAGCCACAATCAGCCCAGC
CGCAGACAACTATGAAGAGACCCTCTCCACATTAAGATATGCAGACCGAGCCAAAAGGATTGTGAACCAT
GCTGTTGTGAATGAGGACCCCAACGCAAAAGTGATCCGAGAACTGCGGGAGGAAGTCGAGAAACTGAGAG
AGCAGCTCTCTCAGGCAGAGGCCATGAAGGCCCCTGAACTGAAGGAGAAGCTCGAAGAGTCTGAAAAGCT
GATAAAAGAACTAACAGTGACTTGGGAAGAGAAGCTGAGGAAAACAGAAGAGATCGCACAGGAAAGACAA
CGACAACTTGAAAGCATGGGGATTTCCCTGGAGATGTCCGGTATCAAGGTGGGGGATGACAAATGCTACT
TAGTCAATCTGAATGCAGACCCTGCTCTTAACGAACTTCTGGTTTATTATTTAAAGGATCACACCAGGGT
GGGTGCAGATACCTCTCAAGATATCCAGCTTTTTGGCATAGGAATTCAGCCTCAGCACTGTGAGATTGAC
ATTGCATCTGATGGAGACGTCACTCTCACTCCAAAAGAAAATGCAAGGTCCTGTGTGAACGGCACCCTTG
TGTGCAGTACCACCCAGCTGTGGCATGGTGACCGAATCCTATGGGGAAATAATCACTTTTTTAGAATAAA
CTTACCTAAGAGGAAACGTCGAGATTGGTTGAAAGACTTTGAAAAAGAAACGGGCCCGCCAGAGCATGAC
CTGGATGCAGCCAGTGAGGCTTCCTCTGAACCAGACTATAACTATGAATTTGCACAGATGGAAGTTATCA
TGAAAACCCTGAATAGTAATGACCCAGTTCAAAATGTGGTTCAGGTCCTGGAGAAACAATACCTAGAAGA
AAAGAGAAGTGCCCTAGAGGAGCAGCGGCTCATGTATGAGCGGGAACTGGAGCAACTCCGCCAGCAGCTC
TCCCCCGACAGGGGTAGCGGCAGCGGTAGCGACCCTAGCAAAGACTCAAAAGCTCAGGTGTCCGCTGCCG
AGGCTGGCATTACTGGAACATGGTACAATCAGCTCGGGAGCACCTTTATTGTGACTGCTGGAGCCGATGG
AGCCCTCACCGGAACATACGAATCTGCTGTGGGAAACGCCGAATCACGGTACGTCCTCACTGGCCGATAC
GATAGTGCCCCTGCCACCGACGGATCTGGGACTGCCCTGGGATGGACTGTCGCTTGGAAAAACAACTACC
GGAATGCTCATTCTGCCACAACATGGAGTGGACAGTACGTGGGAGGCGCTGAGGCTAGAATCAATACACA
GTGGCTGCTCACATCTGGCACAACCGAGGCAAATGCTTGGAAATCCACCCTGGTGGGACATGACACATTC
ACCAAAGTGAAACCCTCCGCCGCTTCAATCGATGCCGCCAAAAAAGCCGGAGTCAACAACGGCAATCCTC
TGGATGCCGTCCAGCAGTAAGTACCGCGGGCCCGGGATCCACCGGATCTAGATAACTGATCATAATCAGC
CATACCACATTTGTAGAGGTTTTACTTGCTTTAAAAAACCTCCCACACCTCCCCCTGAACCTGAAACATA
AAATGAATGCAATTGTTGTTGTTAACTTGTTTATTGCAGCTTATAATGGTTACAAATAAAGCAATAGCAT
CACAAATTTCACAAATAAAGCATTTTTTTCACTGCATTCTAGTTGTGGTTTGTCCAAACTCATCAATGTA
TCTTAACGCGTAAATTGTAAGCGTTAATATTTTGTTAAAATTCGCGTTAAATTTTTGTTAAATCAGCTCA
TTTTTTAACCAATAGGCCGAAATCGGCAAAATCCCTTATAAATCAAAAGAATAGACCGAGATAGGGT
[37 nt withheld, positions 5178-5214]
AAAGAACGTGGACTCCAACGTCAAAGG
[49 nt withheld, positions 5242-5290]
T
[91 nt withheld, positions 5292-5382]
G
[124 nt withheld, positions 5384-5507]
CAGGTGGCACTTTTCGGGGAAATGTGCGCGGAACCCCTATTTGTTTATTTTTCTAAATACATTCAAATAT
GTATCCGCTCATGAGACAATAACCCTGATAAATGCTTCAATAATATTGAAAAAGGAAGAGTCCTGAGGCG
GAAAGAACCAGCTGTGGAATGTGTGTCAGTTAGGGTGTGGAAAGTCCCCAGGCTCCCCAGCAGGCAGAAG
TATGCAAAGCATGCATCTCAATTAGTCAGCAACCAGGTGTGGAAAGTCCCCAGGCTCCCCAGCAGGCAGA
AGTATGCAAAGCATGCATCTCAATTAGTCAGCAACCATAGTCCCGCCCCTAACTCCGCCCATCCCGCCCC
TAACTCCGCCCAGTTCCGCCCATTCTCCGCCCCATGGCTGACTAATTTTTTTTATTTATGCAGAGGCCGA
GGCCGCCTCGGCCTCTGAGCTATTCCAGAAGTAGTGAGGAGGCTTTTTTGGAGGCCTAGGCTTTTGCAAA
GATCGATCAAGAGACAGGATGAGGATCGTTTCGCATGATTGAACAAGATGGATTGCACGCAGGTTCTCCG
GCCGCTTGGGTGGAGAGGCTATTCGGCTATGACTGGGCACAACAGACAATCGGCTGCTCTGATGCCGCCG
TGTTCCGGCTGTCAGCGCAGGGGCGCCCGGTTCTTTTTGTCAAGACCGACCTGTCCGGTGCCCTGAATGA
ACTGCAAGACGAGGCAGCGCGGCTATCGTGGCTGGCCACGACGGGCGTTCCTTGCGCAGCTGTGCTCGAC
GTTGTCACTGAAGCGGGAAGGGACTGGCTGCTATTGGGCGAAGTGCCGGGGCAGGATCTCCTGTCATCTC
ACCTTGCTCCTGCCGAGAAAGTATCCATCATGGCTGATGCAATGCGGCGGCTGCATACGCTTGATCCGGC
TACCTGCCCATTCGACCACCAAGCGAAACATCGCATCGAGCGAGCACGTACTCGGATGGAAGCCGGTCTT
GTCGATCAGGATGATCTGGACGAAGAGCATCAGGGGCTCGCGCCAGCCGAACTGTTCGCCAGGCTCAAGG
CGAGCATGCCCGACGGCGAGGATCTCGTCGTGACCCATGGCGATGCCTGCTTGCCGAATATCATGGTGGA
AAATGGCCGCTTTTCTGGATTCATCGACTGTGGCCGGCTGGGTGTGGCGGACCGCTATCAGGACATAGCG
TTGGCTACCCGTGATATTGCTGAAGAGCTTGGCGGCGAATGGGCTGACCGCTTCCTCGTGCTTTACGGTA
TCGCCGCTCCCGATTCGCAGCGCATCGCCTTCTATCGCCTTCTTGACGAGTTCTTCTGAGCGGGACTCTG
GGGTTCGAAATGACCGACCAAGCGACGCCCAACCTGCCATCACGAGATTTCGATTCCACCGCCGCCTTCT
ATGAAAGGTTGGGCTTCGGAATCGTTTTCCGGGACGCCGGCTGGATGATCCTCCAGCGCGGGGATCTCAT
GCTGGAGTTCTTCGCCCACCCTAGGGGGAGGCTAACTGAAACACGGAAGGAGACAATACCGGAAGGAACC
CGCGCTATGACGGCAATAAAAAGACAGAATAAAACGCACGGTGTTGGGTCGTTTGTTCATAAACGCGGGG
TTCGGTCCCAGGGCTGGCACTCTGT
Features (pLannotate 1.2.2; 17 found; start..end, strand, type, name):
     54..70      -  polyA_signal   bGH poly(A) signal (fragment): bovine growth hormone polyadenylation signal
    292..880     +  rep_origin     ori: high-copy-number ColE1/pMB1/pBR322/pUC origin of replication
   1055..1358    +  enhancer       CMV enhancer: human cytomegalovirus immediate early enhancer
   1359..1562    +  promoter       CMV promoter: human cytomegalovirus (CMV) immediate early promoter
   1607..2314    +  CDS            mCherry: mCherry is a basic (constitutively fluorescent) red fluorescent protein published in 2004, derived from Discosoma sp.. It is reported to be a very rapidly-maturing monomer with low acid sensitivity.
   2315..2365    +  misc_feature   MCS (fragment): multiple cloning site
   2366..4282    +  CDS            Kif13a (fragment): KI13A_MOUSE - Experimental evidence at protein level: Swiss-Prot protein existence level 1. Plus end-directed microtubule-dependent motor protein involved in intracellular transport and regulating various processes such as mannose-6-phosphate receptor (M6PR) transport to the plasma membrane, endosomal sorting during melanosome biogenesis and cytokinesis. During melanosome maturation, required for delivering melanogenic enzymes from recycling endosomes to nascent melanosomes by creating peripheral recycling endosomal subdomains in melanocytes. Also required for the abcission step in cytokinesis
   4298..4777    +  CDS            SAV_STRAV (fragment): Experimental evidence at protein level: Swiss-Prot protein existence level 1. The biological function of streptavidin is not known. Forms a strong non-covalent specific complex with biotin (one molecule of biotin per subunit of streptavidin). From Streptomyces avidinii.
   4781..4805    +  misc_feature   MCS (fragment): multiple cloning site
   4817..4901    +  CDS            large T antigen (fragment): large T antigen from SV40 (simian virus 40)
   4924..5045    +  polyA_signal   SV40 poly(A) signal: SV40 polyadenylation signal
   5079..5507    -  rep_origin     f1 ori (sequence partly withheld): f1 bacteriophage origin of replication; arrow indicates direction of (+) strand synthesis
   5534..5638    +  promoter       AmpR promoter: bla
   5640..5997    +  promoter       SV40 promoter: SV40 enhancer and early promoter
   6032..6826    +  CDS            NeoR/KanR: aminoglycoside phosphotransferase from Tn5; aph(3')-II (or nptII); confers resistance to neomycin, kanamycin, and G418 (Geneticin®)
   6847..6999    +  CDS            ble (fragment): BLE_KLEPN - Experimental evidence at protein level: Swiss-Prot protein existence level 1. Binding protein with a strong affinity to the bleomycin family of antibiotics. Binds to CL990; an antimitotic-antibiotic compound. From Klebsiella pneumoniae.
   7058..7105    +  polyA_signal   HSV TK poly(A) signal: herpes simplex virus thymidine kinase polyadenylation signal (Cole and Stacy, 1985)
