[The description below was written by a language model from this plasmid's Addgene catalogue record and pLannotate feature annotations shown in this document.]
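Description:
mCh-KIF13A*-strep is a 7.1 kb mammalian expression plasmid built on the Clontech pmCherry-C1 backbone. It replicates at high copy in E. coli from a ColE1/pUC-type origin and also carries an f1 phage origin. A single NeoR/KanR (Tn5 aminoglycoside phosphotransferase) gene serves both hosts: the bacterial bla-type promoter drives it for kanamycin selection, while the adjacent SV40 enhancer/early promoter drives it in mammalian cells for G418 selection, with an HSV TK polyadenylation signal downstream. The short bGH poly(A), ble and SV40 large T antigen hits in the feature table are small fragments and probably reflect backbone remnants or annotation matches rather than functional elements.

The payload is one open reading frame under the CMV immediate early enhancer and promoter, terminated by the SV40 poly(A) signal. It encodes mCherry at the N terminus, joined through residual multiple cloning site sequence to a truncated human KIF13A (amino acids 1–639), followed by a streptavidin segment at the C terminus. The insert was assembled by Gibson cloning. The automated annotation labels the kinesin segment by its mouse Swiss-Prot homologue, but the catalogue entry records the species as human. KIF13A is a plus end-directed microtubule motor, so the truncated form provides anterograde motor activity, mCherry allows red fluorescence visualisation of the chimera, and streptavidin provides a high-affinity binding module. According to the record, the construct belongs to a streptavidin-based method for reversible association with motor proteins, used to manipulate organelle positioning in cells. The partner constructs that this chimera engages are not described in the record.
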