Addgene plasmid #120166: mCh-KIF13A*-strep
Purpose: Expresses a chimera of mCherry (fluorescent tag), a KIF13A-based anterograde motor and streptavidin
Depositing lab: Juan Bonifacino. Depositing organization: National Institute of Child Health and Human Development (NICHD). Publication: Reversible association with motor proteins (RAMP): A streptavidin-based method to manipulate organelle positioning. Guardia CM, De Pace R, Sen A, Saric A, Jarnik M, Kolin DA, Kunwar A, Bonifacino JS. PLoS Biol. 2019 May 17;17(5):e3000279. doi: 10.1371/journal.pbio.3000279. eCollection 2019 May. PubMed 31100061.
Backbone
  Vector backbone: pmCherry-C1
  Backbone manufacturer: Clontech
  Backbone size w/o insert (bp): 4727
  Total vector size (bp): 7142
  Vector type: Mammalian Expression
  Selectable markers: Neomycin (select with G418)
Growth in bacteria
  Bacterial resistance: Kanamycin, 50 μg/mL
  Growth temperature: 37°C
  Growth strain: DH5alpha
  Copy number: High Copy
Gene/Insert
  Gene/Insert name: kinesin family member 13A (alt name: KIF13A)
  Species: H. sapiens (human)
  Insert size (bp): 2415
  Mutation: Truncated KIF13A: 1-639 aa
  Entrez Gene: KIF13A (a.k.a. RBKIN, bA500C11.2)
  Promoter: CMV
  Tag / fusion protein: mCherry (N terminal on backbone); Streptavidin (C terminal on insert)
  Cloning method: Gibson Cloning
  Sequencing primers: 5′ mChC1 fwd; 3′ SV40pA rev
Terms and licenses: Academic/Nonprofit Terms; Industry Terms: Not Available to Industry
How to cite: mCh-KIF13A*-strep was a gift from Juan Bonifacino (Addgene plasmid # 120166 ; http://n2t.net/addgene:120166 ; RRID:Addgene_120166)
